>Addgene plasmid #175896 | pDL14 | addgene full sequence | sequence record 375383 | Addgene NGS Result
CTTTCCTGCGTTATCCCCTGATTCTGTGGATAACCGTATTACCGCCTTTGAGTGAGCTGATACCGCTCGC
CGCAGCCGAACGACCGAGCGCAGCGAGTCAGTGAGCGAGGAAGCGGAAGAGCGCCCAATACGCAAACCGC
CTCTCCCCGCGCGTTGGCCGATTCATTAATGCAGCTGGCACGACAGGTTTCCCGACTGGAAAGCGGGCAG
TGAGCGCAACGCAATTAATACGCGTACCGCTAGCCAGGAAGAGTTTGTAGAAACGCAAAAAGGCCATCCG
TCAGGATGGCCTTCTGCTTAGTTTGATGCCTGGCAGTTTATGGCGGGCGTCCTGCCCGCCACCCTCCGGG
CCGTTGCTTCACAACGTTCAAATCCGCTCCCGGCGGATTTGTCCTACTCAGGAGAGCGTTCACCGACAAA
CAACAGATAAAACGAAAGGCCCAGTCTTCCGACTGAGCCTTTCGTTTTATTTGATGCCTGGCAGTTCCCT
ACTCTCGCGTTAACGCTAGCATGGATGTTTTCCCAGTCACGACGTTGTAAAACGACGGCCAGTCTTAAGC
TCGGGCCCCAAATAATGATTTTATTTTGACTGATAGTGACCTGTTCGTTGCAACAAATTGATGAGCAATG
CTTTTTTATAATGCCAACTTTGTACAAAAAAGCAGGCTCCGCGGCCGCCTTGTTTAACTTTAAGAAGGAG
CCCTTCACCATGGCTGATGCTGTTGTCGAATTTCTCTTGTTAAATTTGAAACAACTACTCCTTTATCATG
TGGATTTGCTTTCAGGAGTTAAGGATGAAGTTGAGTCTCTTCACAGAGAGCTTAGTTTGATGAAAGCTTT
TCTTAAGGACTCTCGGGAGAAGCGGAGTGAGTATGAATATGTCAGAGAGTTGGTAAGCCAAATCACTATT
GTGGCTTATGAGGCAGAGGATATAATTGACACGTTCGTGACTAATGCAGCAATGCAAAAGGCTAGGAGCA
CTGTCAGGCGAGCCTTTCACGTATTTGATCACTCGTCAAAGCTTCGAAATGTTGCAAAGGAAATTGAATC
GATTAAGGTGAAGGTGAAGGAGATTTATGACAAGAAGATGTTTGGGATTCAAAGCTTACACGGTGGAGAG
TCTTCTCATAGAAGTCCACCACAAAAGAGAGTTCCGATGGTGGAAGAAGAAAATGTGGTGGGCTTTAAGG
GTGGGCGCGCCGACCCAGCTTTCTTGTACAAAGTTGGCATTATAAGAAAGCATTGCTTATCAATTTGTTG
CAACGAACAGGTCACTATCAGTCAAAATAAAATCATTATTTGCCATCCAGCTGATATCCCCTATAGTGAG
TCGTATTACATGGTCATAGCTGTTTCCTGGCAGCTCTGGCCCGTGTCTCAAAATCTCTGATGTTACATTG
CACAAGATAAAAATATATCATCATGAACAATAAAACTGTCTGCTTACATAAACAGTAATACAAGGGGTGT
TATGAGCCATATTCAACGGGAAACGTCGAGGCCGCGATTAAATTCCAACATGGATGCTGATTTATATGGG
TATAAATGGGCTCGCGATAATGTCGGGCAATCAGGTGCGACAATCTATCGCTTGTATGGGAAGCCCGATG
CGCCAGAGTTGTTTCTGAAACATGGCAAAGGTAGCGTTGCCAATGATGTTACAGATGAGATGGTCAGACT
AAACTGGCTGACGGAATTTATGCCTCTTCCGACCATCAAGCATTTTATCCGTACTCCTGATGATGCATGG
TTACTCACCACTGCGATCCCCGGAAAAACAGCATTCCAGGTATTAGAAGAATATCCTGATTCAGGTGAAA
ATATTGTTGATGCGCTGGCAGTGTTCCTGCGCCGGTTGCATTCGATTCCTGTTTGTAATTGTCCTTTTAA
CAGCGATCGCGTATTTCGTCTCGCTCAGGCGCAATCACGAATGAATAACGGTTTGGTTGATGCGAGTGAT
TTTGATGACGAGCGTAATGGCTGGCCTGTTGAACAAGTCTGGAAAGAAATGCATAAACTTTTGCCATTCT
CACCGGATTCAGTCGTCACTCATGGTGATTTCTCACTTGATAACCTTATTTTTGACGAGGGGAAATTAAT
AGGTTGTATTGATGTTGGACGAGTCGGAATCGCAGACCGATACCAGGATCTTGCCATCCTATGGAACTGC
CTCGGTGAGTTTTCTCCTTCATTACAGAAACGGCTTTTTCAAAAATATGGTATTGATAATCCTGATATGA
ATAAATTGCAGTTTCATTTGATGCTCGATGAGTTTTTCTAATCAGAATTGGTTAATTGGTTGTAACACTG
GCAGAGCATTACGCTGACTTGACGGGACGGCGCAAGCTCATGACCAAAATCCCTTAACGTGAGTTACGCG
TCGTTCCACTGAGCGTCAGACCCCGTAGAAAAGATCAAAGGATCTTCTTGAGATCCTTTTTTTCTGCGCG
TAATCTGCTGCTTGCAAACAAAAAAACCACCGCTACCAGCGGTGGTTTGTTTGCCGGATCAAGAGCTACC
AACTCTTTTTCCGAAGGTAACTGGCTTCAGCAGAGCGCAGATACCAAATACTGTTCTTCTAGTGTAGCCG
TAGTTAGGCCACCACTTCAAGAACTCTGTAGCACCGCCTACATACCTCGCTCTGCTAATCCTGTTACCAG
TGGCTGCTGCCAGTGGCGATAAGTCGTGTCTTACCGGGTTGGACTCAAGACGATAGTTACCGGATAAGGC
GCAGCGGTCGGGCTGAACGGGGGGTTCGTGCACACAGCCCAGCTTGGAGCGAACGACCTACACCGAACTG
AGATACCTACAGCGTGAGCTATGAGAAAGCGCCACGCTTCCCGAAGGGAGAAAGGCGGACAGGTATCCGG
TAAGCGGCAGGGTCGGAACAGGAGAGCGCACGAGGGAGCTTCCAGGGGGAAACGCCTGGTATCTTTATAG
TCCTGTCGGGTTTCGCCACCTCTGACTTGAGCGTCGATTTTTGTGATGCTCGTCAGGGGGGCGGAGCCTA
TGGAAAAACGCCAGCAACGCGGCCTTTTTACGGTTCCTGGCCTTTTGCTGGCCTTTTGCTCACATGTT
Features (pLannotate 1.2.2; 10 found; start..end, strand, type, name):
    121..213     +  CDS            lacI (fragment): lac repressor; lacI; The lac repressor binds to the lac operator to inhibit transcription in E. coli. This inhibition can be relieved by adding lactose or isopropyl-β-D-thiogalactopyranoside (IPTG).
    268..295     -  terminator     rrnB T2 terminator: transcription terminator T2 from the E. coli rrnB gene
    427..470     +  terminator     rrnB T1 terminator: Escherichia coli rrnB; transcription terminator T1 from the E. coli rrnB gene
    517..553     -  CDS            lacZα (fragment): LacZα fragment of β-galactosidase; lacZ fragment
    569..668     +  protein_bind   attL1: mutant version of attL; recombination site for the Gateway® LR reaction LR Clonase™
    680..700     +  RBS            RBS: efficient ribosome binding site from bacteriophage T7 gene 10 (Olins and Rangwala, 1989)
   1203..1302    -  protein_bind   attL2: mutant version of attL; recombination site for the Gateway® LR reaction LR Clonase™
   1320..1338    -  promoter       T7 promoter: promoter for bacteriophage T7 RNA polymerase
   1472..2281    +  CDS            KanR: aminoglycoside phosphotransferase; aph(3')-Ia; confers resistance to kanamycin in bacteria or G418 (Geneticin®) in eukaryotes
   2428..3016    +  rep_origin     ori: high-copy-number ColE1/pMB1/pBR322/pUC origin of replication
