[The description below was written by a language model from this plasmid's Addgene catalogue record and pLannotate feature annotations shown in this document.]
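Description:
pDL14 is a Gateway entry clone built on the pENTR-SD-TOPO backbone, a small (about 3.1 kb) high-copy E. coli plasmid. It is maintained through a ColE1/pUC-type origin of replication and selected with kanamycin via the aph(3')-Ia aminoglycoside phosphotransferase gene. As in other vectors of this family, rrnB T1 and T2 transcription terminators sit upstream of the cloning region, insulating the insert from read-through transcription originating in the backbone. The short lacI and lacZα matches in the annotation are only fragments and do not represent functional genes.

The payload, named ID#34, comes from Solanum lycopersicum cultivar M82 and was introduced by TOPO cloning between the attL1 and attL2 recombination sites. The feature table does not annotate the insert itself, but the interval between the two att sites leaves roughly 500 bp for it. The record does not say what protein domain ID#34 encodes. The associated publication title indicates that it belongs to a toolkit of NLR integrated domains assembled to identify plant pathogen effector targets. Just downstream of attL1 lies the bacteriophage T7 gene 10 ribosome binding site, the Shine-Dalgarno element characteristic of this backbone, which allows efficient translation in bacteria once the cassette is moved behind a suitable promoter. A T7 promoter is located outside attL2, facing back toward the insert.

The entry clone carries no promoter positioned to express the insert. It serves as a donor for LR Clonase reactions, in which the attL-flanked ID#34 fragment is transferred into attR-containing destination vectors of the user's choice. The record does not specify which destination vectors or downstream assays are intended.
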