Addgene plasmid #175896: pDL14
Purpose: pENTRY for Gateway LR reaction
Depositing lab: Nemo Peeters. Depositing organization: CNRS UMR 2594, INRA UMR 0441, Laboratoire des Interactions Plantes Micro-organismes (LIPM). Publication: An NLR integrated domain toolkit to identify plant pathogen effector targets. Landry D, Mila I, Sabbagh CRR, Zaffuto M, Pouzet C, Tremousaygue D, Dabos P, Deslandes L, Peeters N. Plant J. 2023 Sep;115(5):1443-1457. doi: 10.1111/tpj.16331. Epub 2023 Jul 24. PubMed 37248633.
Backbone
  Vector backbone: pENTR-SD-TOPO
  Vector type: pENTRY clone
Growth in bacteria
  Bacterial resistance: Kanamycin, 50 μg/mL
  Growth temperature: 37°C
  Growth strain: DH5alpha
  Copy number: High Copy
Gene/Insert
  Gene/Insert name: ID#34
  Species: Solanum lycopersicum M82
  Cloning method: TOPO Cloning
  Sequencing primers: 5′ n/a
Terms and licenses: Academic/Nonprofit Terms; Industry Terms: Not Available to Industry
Depositor comments: Peeters lab uses Mach1 cells for transformation. Please visit https://www.biorxiv.org/content/10.1101/2021.08.23.457316v2 for bioRxiv preprint.
How to cite: pDL14 was a gift from Nemo Peeters (Addgene plasmid # 175896 ; http://n2t.net/addgene:175896 ; RRID:Addgene_175896)
